Addgene plasmid #183532: pAAV-nEF Con/Fon DREADD Gq-mCherry
Purpose: INTRSECT Chemogenetics - expresses DREADD Gq-mCherry in cells expressing Cre AND Flp
Depositing lab: Karl Deisseroth. Depositing organization: Stanford University.
Backbone
  Vector backbone: pAAV-nEF
  Backbone manufacturer: Stratagene
  Backbone size w/o insert (bp): 4605
  Vector type: AAV
Growth in bacteria
  Bacterial resistance: Ampicillin, 100 μg/mL
  Growth temperature: 37°C
  Growth strain: NEB Stable
  Copy number: High Copy
Gene/Insert
  Gene/Insert name: DREADD Gq-mCherry
  Species: Synthetic
  Insert size (bp): 3212
  Mutation: None
  Promoter: nEF
  Cloning method: Restriction Enzyme; 5′ cloning site BamHI (not destroyed); 3′ cloning site EcoRI (not destroyed)
  Sequencing primers: 5′ GTTTAAAGCTCAGGTCGAGA; 3′ GAATACCAGTCAATCTTTCAC
Terms and licenses: Academic/Nonprofit Terms; Industry Terms: Not Available to Industry
How to cite: pAAV-nEF Con/Fon DREADD Gq-mCherry was a gift from Karl Deisseroth (Addgene plasmid # 183532 ; http://n2t.net/addgene:183532 ; RRID:Addgene_183532)
