[The description below was written by a language model from this plasmid's Addgene catalogue record and pLannotate feature annotations shown in this document.]
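Description:
pAAV-nEF Con/Fon DREADD Gq-mCherry is an adeno-associated virus transfer plasmid from the INTRSECT family of intersectional expression tools. It is designed to produce the excitatory chemogenetic receptor DREADD Gq fused to mCherry only in cells that contain both Cre and Flp recombinases. It is built on a pAAV-nEF backbone and propagated in bacteria as a high-copy plasmid through a ColE1/pUC-type origin, with ampicillin selection from the β-lactamase gene; an f1 origin is also present. AAV2 inverted terminal repeats flank the expression cassette so that it can be packaged into recombinant AAV. The left ITR is detected only as short fragments in the annotation, while the right one is annotated in full.

Expression is driven by the nEF promoter, annotated here as the EF-1α core promoter followed by a truncated HTLV-1 LTR segment. Transcripts are stabilised and terminated by a WPRE and the human growth hormone polyadenylation signal. The roughly 3.2 kb synthetic insert is not a continuous open reading frame. The coding sequence, derived from the human M3 muscarinic receptor (CHRM3), and the mCherry sequence are split into pieces lying in different orientations and separated by β-globin intron fragments. One central segment, carrying part of the receptor and part of mCherry, is bracketed by oppositely oriented lox2272 and loxN pairs, a double-floxed arrangement that lets Cre invert it and lock it in place. The other receptor and fluorescent protein fragments lie on the reverse strand and are presumably the Flp-dependent portions, although the feature table does not annotate any FRT-type sites. Once both recombinases have acted, all segments are in the sense orientation. Splicing would then be expected to remove the intron-embedded recombination sites and yield an intact fusion transcript. The construct is used for chemogenetic manipulation of cell populations defined by two genetic features.
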