Features (pLannotate 1.2.2; 27 found; start..end, strand, type, name):
     12..39      +  repeat_region  AAV2 ITR (fragment): inverted terminal repeat of adeno-associated virus serotype 2 inverted
     68..95      +  repeat_region  AAV2 ITR (fragment): inverted terminal repeat of adeno-associated virus serotype 2 inverted
    177..388     +  promoter       EF-1α core promoter: core promoter for human elongation factor EF-1α
    401..669     +  LTR            5' LTR (truncated): truncated 5' long terminal repeat (LTR) from human T-cell leukemia virus (HTLV) type 1
    739..780     -  intron         β-globin intron (fragment): internally truncated intron from human β-globin
    829..1203    -  CDS            Blue102 (fragment): Blue102 is a fluorescent protein published in 2010, derived from Discosoma sp..
   1269..1302    +  protein_bind   lox2272: Cre-mediated recombination occurs in the 8-bp core sequence (GGATACTT). lox2272 sites are compatible with each other, but incompatible with loxP or loxN sites (Lee and Saito, 1988). Cre recombinase
   1303..1352    -  intron         β-globin intron (fragment): internally truncated intron from human β-globin
   1353..1386    +  protein_bind   loxN: Cre-mediated recombination occurs in the 8-bp core sequence (GTATACCT). loxN sites are compatible with each other, but incompatible with loxP or lox2272 sites. Cre recombinase
   1487..2344    +  CDS            CHRM3 (fragment): ACM3_HUMAN - Experimental evidence at protein level: Swiss-Prot protein existence level 1. The muscarinic acetylcholine receptor mediates various cellular responses, including inhibition of adenylate cyclase, breakdown of phosphoinositides and modulation of potassium channels through the action of G proteins. Primary transducing effect is Pi turnover. From Homo sapiens (Human).
   2366..2716    +  CDS            mCherry (fragment): mCherry is a basic (constitutively fluorescent) red fluorescent protein published in 2004, derived from Discosoma sp.. It is reported to be a very rapidly-maturing monomer with low acid sensitivity.
   2728..2761    -  protein_bind   lox2272: Cre-mediated recombination occurs in the 8-bp core sequence (GGATACTT). lox2272 sites are compatible with each other, but incompatible with loxP or loxN sites (Lee and Saito, 1988). Cre recombinase
   2762..2811    -  intron         β-globin intron (fragment): internally truncated intron from human β-globin
   2812..2845    -  protein_bind   loxN: Cre-mediated recombination occurs in the 8-bp core sequence (GTATACCT). loxN sites are compatible with each other, but incompatible with loxP or lox2272 sites. Cre recombinase
   2866..3780    -  CDS            CHRM3 (fragment): ACM3_HUMAN - Experimental evidence at protein level: Swiss-Prot protein existence level 1. The muscarinic acetylcholine receptor mediates various cellular responses, including inhibition of adenylate cyclase, breakdown of phosphoinositides and modulation of potassium channels through the action of G proteins. Primary transducing effect is Pi turnover. From Homo sapiens (Human).
   3827..3877    -  intron         β-globin intron (fragment): internally truncated intron from human β-globin
   3911..3935    +  misc_feature   MCS (fragment): pBluescript multiple cloning site
   3935..4523    +  misc_feature   WPRE: woodchuck hepatitis virus posttranscriptional regulatory element
   4555..5031    +  polyA_signal   hGH poly(A) signal: human growth hormone polyadenylation signal
   5071..5211    +  repeat_region  AAV2 ITR: inverted terminal repeat of adeno-associated virus serotype 2 inverted
   5216..5267    -  misc_feature   bom (fragment): basis of mobility region from pBR322
   5286..5741    +  rep_origin     f1 ori (sequence partly withheld): f1 bacteriophage origin of replication; arrow indicates direction of (+) strand synthesis
   5742..5791    -  misc_feature   bom (fragment): basis of mobility region from pBR322
   5893..5928    -  CDS            rop (fragment): Rop protein, which maintains plasmids at low copy number; rop
   6023..6127    +  promoter       AmpR promoter: bla
   6128..6988    +  CDS            AmpR: β-lactamase; bla; confers resistance to ampicillin, carbenicillin, and related antibiotics
   7159..7747    +  rep_origin     ori: high-copy-number ColE1/pMB1/pBR322/pUC origin of replication
>Addgene plasmid #183532 | pAAV-nEF Con/Fon DREADD Gq-mCherry | addgene full sequence | sequence record 362037 | Addgene NGS Result
CCTGCAGGCAGCTGCGCGCTCGCTCGCTCACTGAGGCCGCCCGGGCGTCGGGCGACCTTTGGTCGCCCGG
CCTCAGTGAGCGAGCGAGCGCGCAGAGAGGGAGTGGCCAACTCCATCACTAGGGGTTCCTGCGGCCGCAC
GCGTAAGGATCTGCGATCGCTCCGGTGCCCGTCAGTGGGCAGAGCGCACATCGCCCACAGTCCCCGAGAA
GTTGGGGGGAGGGGTCGGCAATTGAACGGGTGCCTAGAGAAGGTGGCGCGGGGTAAACTGGGAAAGTGAT
GTCGTGTACTGGCTCCGCCTTTTTCCCGAGGGTGGGGGAGAACCGTATATAAGTGCAGTAGTCGCCGTGA
ACGTTCTTTTTCGCAACGGGTTTGCCGCCAGAACACAGCTGAAGCTTCGAGGGGCTCGCATCTCTCCTTC
ACGCGCCCGCCGCCCTACCTGAGGCCGCCATCCACGCCGGTTGAGTCGCGTTCTGCCGCCTCCCGCCTGT
GGTGCCTCCTGAACTGCGTCCGCCGTCTAGGTAAGTTTAAAGCTCAGGTCGAGACCGGGCCTTTGTCCGG
CGCTCCCTTGGAGCCTACCTAGACTCAGCCGGCTCTCCACGCTTTGCCTGACCCTGCTTGCTCAACTCTA
CGTCTTTGTTTCGTTTTCTGTTCTGCGCCGTTACAGATCCAAGCTGTGACCGGCGCCTACGGATCCGAAG
TTCCTATTCTTCAAATAGTATAGGAACTTCGCAGAGTAGTAGCTGGATTGTAGCTGCTATTAGCAATCTA
AAACCTCTTAGAAGTTCCTATTCTTCAAAAGGTATAGGAACTTCGGCGCGCCCTATTACTTGTACAGCTC
GTCCATGCCGCCGGTGGAGTGGCGGCCCTCGGCGCGTTCGTACTGTTCCACGATGGTGTAGTCCTCGTTG
TGGGAGGTGATGTCCAACTTGATGTTGACGTTGTAGGCGCCGGGCAGCTGCACGGGCTTCTTGGCCTTGT
AGGTGGTCTTGACCTCAGCGTCGTAGTGGCCGCCGTCCTTCAGCTTCAGCCTCTGCTTGATCTCGCCCTT
CAGGGCGCCGTCCTCGGGGTACATCCGCTCGGAGGAGGCCTCCCAGCCCATGGTCTTCTTCTGCATTACG
GGGCCGTCGGAGGGGAAGTTGGTGCCGCGCAGCTTCACCTTGTAGATGAACTCGCCGTCCTGCAGGGAGG
AGTCCTGTGGGACGACATGACTTAACCAGTTAACCATGTTCTCTGAACATGAGAAGGGCTGGCCACTCTC
CAGTCGACATAACTTCGTATAGGATACTTTATACGAAGTTATGCAGAATGGTAGCTGGATTGTAGCTGCT
ATTAGCAATATGAAACCTCTTAATAACTTCGTATAGTATACCTTATACGAAGTTATACTAGTTGTGCCCC
CCCTTTTTTTTATAAAATTGTATTAATGTTATTACATATCTCCTGTATGTGACCCATGTGCTTATGACTC
TATTTCTCATGTGTTTAGGAGGAAGTATGGCCGCTGCCACTTCTGGTTCACAACCAAGAGCTGGAAACCC
AGCTCCGAGCAGATGGACCAAGACCACAGCAGCAGTGACAGTTGGAACAACAATGATGCTGCTGCCTCCC
TGGAGAACTCCGCCTCCTCCGACGAGGAGGACATTGGCTCCGAGACGAGAGCCATCTACTCCATCGTGCT
CAAGCTTCCGGGTCACAGCACCATCCTCAACTCCACCAAGTTACCCTCATCGGACAACCTGCAGGTGCCT
GAGGAGGAGCTGGGGATGGTGGACTTGGAGAGGAAAGCCGACAAGCTGCAGGCCCAGAAGAGCGTGGACG
ATGGAGGCAGTTTTCCAAAAAGCTTCTCCAAGCTTCCCATCCAGCTAGAGTCAGCCGTGGACACAGCTAA
GACTTCTGACGTCAACTCCTCAGTGGGTAAGAGCACGGCCACTCTACCTCTGTCCTTCAAGGAAGCCACT
CTGGCCAAGAGGTTTGCTCTGAAGACCAGAAGTCAGATCACTAAGCGGAAAAGGATGTCCCTGGTCAAGG
AGAAGAAAGCGGCCCAGACCCTCAGTGCGATCTTGCTTGCCTTCATCATCACTTGGACCCCATACAACAT
CATGGTTCTGGTGAACACCTTTTGTGACAGCTGCATACCCAAAACCTTTTGGAATCTGGGCTACTGGCTG
TGCTACATCAACAGCACCGTGAACCCCGTGTGCTATGCTCTGTGCAACAAAACATTCAGAACCACTTTCA
AGATGCTGCTGCTGTGCCAGTGTGACAAAAAAAAGAGGCGCAAGCAGCAGTACCAGCAGAGACAGTCGGT
CATTTTTCACAAGCGCGCACCCGAGCAGGCCTTGAAGGATCCCCCGGTCGCCACCATGGTGAGCAAGGGC
GAGGAGGATAACATGGCCATCATCAAGGAGTTCATGCGCTTCAAGGTGCACATGGAGGGCTCCGTGAACG
GCCACGAGTTCGAGATCGAGGGCGAGGGCGAGGGCCGCCCCTACGAGGGCACCCAGACCGCCAAGCTGAA
GGTGACCAAGGGTGGCCCCCTGCCCTTCGCCTGGGACATCCTGTCCCCTCAGTTCATGTACGGCTCCAAG
GCCTACGTGAAGCACCCCGCCGACATCCCCGACTACTTGAAGCTGTCCTTCCCCGAGGGCTTCAAGTGGG
AGCGCGTGATGAACTTCGAGGACGGCGGCGTGGTGACCGTGACCCAGGTGAGTACAGGAGGGGTACCATA
ACTTCGTATAAAGTATCCTATACGAAGTTATTTGCCTTAACCCAGAAATTATCACTGTTATTCTTTAGAA
TGGTGCAAAGAATAACTTCGTATAAGGTATACTATACGAAGTTATGCTAGCAACCCCGACACTTACCTGT
TGGAGCGTTTCATGCTTTGCTGTTGAAGTTCGTAACTGCTGCAGCTTCGAGAACTGCCCGTGGGGTGGAC
AAAGTTTTCTGTCTCTGCCTCTGTCCCAGAGGCTTGCAGGCCAGCAAGCTCTTTGGTACGCTTTTCAGTT
TCCTTATAGATCCTCCAGTATAAAATAGTCATAATGGTGACAGGCATATAAAAACCAGCGATGGCTGTGC
CAAAAGTAATGGTGGGCTCACTGAGGAACTGAATGAAGCACTCTCCCGGAGGCACAGTTCTCTTTCCAAC
AAAGTATTGCCAGAACAAGATGGCAGGAGCCCAAAGGACAAAGGAGATGACCCAAGCCAGACCGATCATC
ACACCGGCTCTCTTTGTTGTTCGTTTGGCTCGGTACGTGAGCGGCCTCGTGATGGAAAAGTATCTGTCAA
AGCTGATGACCAGAAGATTCATAACAGAGGCATTGCTGGCTACGCAGTCAATGGCAAGCCAGAGGTCACA
GGCCAAGTTCCCTAAGGCCCATCGATTCATGATGATGTAGGTCGTAAACAGATTCATTGAAATGACCCCG
ATAATCAGATCGGCACAGGCCAGGCTTAAGAGGAAGTAGTTGTTGACCGTCTTCAGCTGCTTGTTGACCT
TAAATGACACAATTACCAGGATGTTGCCGATGATGGTCACCAAGGCCAGGATGCCCGTTAAGAAAGCGAT
GAAGACCACTTGCCAGACGGTATGACCTCCCAGAGGGTCATCGGTGGTACCGTCTGGAGAGGAGAAATTG
CCAGCTGCTCGAGAAACATTGTAGCTGCCGAAATGAGTGACGGTTCCCGGGGGCAGCCCTGCATCGGAGG
GGCTGTGTATCCAGGAGGAGCTGATGTTTGGAAACAAAGGCGAGGTTGTACTGTTATTGTGCAAGGTCAT
GGTGGCGAGCTCGAAGTTCCTATACTATTTGAAGAATAGGAACTTCTTGCCTTAACCCAGAAATTATCAC
TGTTATTCTTTAGAATGGTGCAAAGAGAAGTTCCTATACCTTTTGAAGAATAGGAACTTCGAATTCGATA
TCAAGCTTATCGATAATCAACCTCTGGATTACAAAATTTGTGAAAGATTGACTGGTATTCTTAACTATGT
TGCTCCTTTTACGCTATGTGGATACGCTGCTTTAATGCCTTTGTATCATGCTATTGCTTCCCGTATGGCT
TTCATTTTCTCCTCCTTGTATAAATCCTGGTTGCTGTCTCTTTATGAGGAGTTGTGGCCCGTTGTCAGGC
AACGTGGCGTGGTGTGCACTGTGTTTGCTGACGCAACCCCCACTGGTTGGGGCATTGCCACCACCTGTCA
GCTCCTTTCCGGGACTTTCGCTTTCCCCCTCCCTATTGCCACGGCGGAACTCATCGCCGCCTGCCTTGCC
CGCTGCTGGACAGGGGCTCGGCTGTTGGGCACTGACAATTCCGTGGTGTTGTCGGGGAAATCATCGTCCT
TTCCTTGGCTGCTCGCCTATGTTGCCACCTGGATTCTGCGCGGGACGTCCTTCTGCTACGTCCCTTCGGC
CCTCAATCCAGCGGACCTTCCTTCCCGCGGCCTGCTGCCGGCTCTGCGGCCTCTTCCGCGTCTTCGCCTT
CGCCCTCAGACGAGTCGGATCTCCCTTTGGGCCGCCTCCCCGCATCGATACCGAGCGCTGCTCGAGAGAT
CTACGGGTGGCATCCCTGTGACCCCTCCCCAGTGCCTCTCCTGGCCCTGGAAGTTGCCACTCCAGTGCCC
ACCAGCCTTGTCCTAATAAAATTAAGTTGCATCATTTTGTCTGACTAGGTGTCCTTCTATAATATTATGG
GGTGGAGGGGGGTGGTATGGAGCAAGGGGCAAGTTGGGAAGACAACCTGTAGGGCCTGCGGGGTCTATTG
GGAACCAAGCTGGAGTGCAGTGGCACAATCTTGGCTCACTGCAATCTCCGCCTCCTGGGTTCAAGCGATT
CTCCTGCCTCAGCCTCCCGAGTTGTTGGGATTCCAGGCATGCATGACCAGGCTCAGCTAATTTTTGTTTT
TTTGGTAGAGACGGGGTTTCACCATATTGGCCAGGCTGGTCTCCAACTCCTAATCTCAGGTGATCTACCC
ACCTTGGCCTCCCAAATTGCTGGGATTACAGGCGTGAACCACTGCTCCCTTCCCTGTCCTTCTGATTTTG
TAGGTAACCACGTGCGGACCGAGCGGCCGCAGGAACCCCTAGTGATGGAGTTGGCCACTCCCTCTCTGCG
CGCTCGCTCGCTCACTGAGGCCGGGCGACCAAAGGTCGCCCGACGCCCGGGCTTTGCCCGGGCGGCCTCA
GTGAGCGAGCGAGCGCGCAGCTGCCTGCAGGGGCGCCTGATGCGGTATTTTCTCCTTACGCATCTGTGCG
GTATTTCACACCGCATA
[95 nt withheld, positions 5268-5362]
T
[46 nt withheld, positions 5364-5409]
C
[141 nt withheld, positions 5411-5551]
CCTTTGACGTTGGAGTCCACGTTCTTT
[37 nt withheld, positions 5579-5615]
ACTCTATCTCGGGCTATTCTTTTGATTTATAAGGGATTTTGCCGATTTCGGTCTATTGGTTAAAAAATGA
GCTGATTTAACAAAAATTTAACGCGAATTTTAACAAAATATTAACGTTTACAATTTTATGGTGCACTCTC
AGTACAATCTGCTCTGATGCCGCATAGTTAAGCCAGCCCCGACACCCGCCAACACCCGCTGACGCGCCCT
GACGGGCTTGTCTGCTCCCGGCATCCGCTTACAGACAAGCTGTGACCGTCTCCGGGAGCTGCATGTGTCA
GAGGTTTTCACCGTCATCACCGAAACGCGCGAGACGAAAGGGCCTCGTGATACGCCTATTTTTATAGGTT
AATGTCATGATAATAATGGTTTCTTAGACGTCAGGTGGCACTTTTCGGGGAAATGTGCGCGGAACCCCTA
TTTGTTTATTTTTCTAAATACATTCAAATATGTATCCGCTCATGAGACAATAACCCTGATAAATGCTTCA
ATAATATTGAAAAAGGAAGAGTATGAGTATTCAACATTTCCGTGTCGCCCTTATTCCCTTTTTTGCGGCA
TTTTGCCTTCCTGTTTTTGCTCACCCAGAAACGCTGGTGAAAGTAAAAGATGCTGAAGATCAGTTGGGTG
CACGAGTGGGTTACATCGAACTGGATCTCAACAGCGGTAAGATCCTTGAGAGTTTTCGCCCCGAAGAACG
TTTTCCAATGATGAGCACTTTTAAAGTTCTGCTATGTGGCGCGGTATTATCCCGTATTGACGCCGGGCAA
GAGCAACTCGGTCGCCGCATACACTATTCTCAGAATGACTTGGTTGAGTACTCACCAGTCACAGAAAAGC
ATCTTACGGATGGCATGACAGTAAGAGAATTATGCAGTGCTGCCATAACCATGAGTGATAACACTGCGGC
CAACTTACTTCTGACAACGATCGGAGGACCGAAGGAGCTAACCGCTTTTTTGCACAACATGGGGGATCAT
GTAACTCGCCTTGATCGTTGGGAACCGGAGCTGAATGAAGCCATACCAAACGACGAGCGTGACACCACGA
TGCCTGTAGCAATGGCAACAACGTTGCGCAAACTATTAACTGGCGAACTACTTACTCTAGCTTCCCGGCA
ACAATTAATAGACTGGATGGAGGCGGATAAAGTTGCAGGACCACTTCTGCGCTCGGCCCTTCCGGCTGGC
TGGTTTATTGCTGATAAATCTGGAGCCGGTGAGCGTGGGTCTCGCGGTATCATTGCAGCACTGGGGCCAG
ATGGTAAGCCCTCCCGTATCGTAGTTATCTACACGACGGGGAGTCAGGCAACTATGGATGAACGAAATAG
ACAGATCGCTGAGATAGGTGCCTCACTGATTAAGCATTGGTAACTGTCAGACCAAGTTTACTCATATATA
CTTTAGATTGATTTAAAACTTCATTTTTAATTTAAAAGGATCTAGGTGAAGATCCTTTTTGATAATCTCA
TGACCAAAATCCCTTAACGTGAGTTTTCGTTCCACTGAGCGTCAGACCCCGTAGAAAAGATCAAAGGATC
TTCTTGAGATCCTTTTTTTCTGCGCGTAATCTGCTGCTTGCAAACAAAAAAACCACCGCTACCAGCGGTG
GTTTGTTTGCCGGATCAAGAGCTACCAACTCTTTTTCCGAAGGTAACTGGCTTCAGCAGAGCGCAGATAC
CAAATACTGTTCTTCTAGTGTAGCCGTAGTTAGGCCACCACTTCAAGAACTCTGTAGCACCGCCTACATA
CCTCGCTCTGCTAATCCTGTTACCAGTGGCTGCTGCCAGTGGCGATAAGTCGTGTCTTACCGGGTTGGAC
TCAAGACGATAGTTACCGGATAAGGCGCAGCGGTCGGGCTGAACGGGGGGTTCGTGCACACAGCCCAGCT
TGGAGCGAACGACCTACACCGAACTGAGATACCTACAGCGTGAGCTATGAGAAAGCGCCACGCTTCCCGA
AGGGAGAAAGGCGGACAGGTATCCGGTAAGCGGCAGGGTCGGAACAGGAGAGCGCACGAGGGAGCTTCCA
GGGGGAAACGCCTGGTATCTTTATAGTCCTGTCGGGTTTCGCCACCTCTGACTTGAGCGTCGATTTTTGT
GATGCTCGTCAGGGGGGCGGAGCCTATGGAAAAACGCCAGCAACGCGGCCTTTTTACGGTTCCTGGCCTT
TTGCTGGCCTTTTGCTCACATGT
